Addgene plasmid #116505: pHAGE-PIK3CA-K111delK
Purpose: Lentiviral expression of PIK3CA K111delK
Depositing lab: Gordon Mills & Kenneth Scott. Depositing organization: Baylor College of Medicine. Publication: Systematic Functional Annotation of Somatic Mutations in Cancer. Ng PK, Li J, Jeong KJ, Shao S, Chen H, Tsang YH, Sengupta S, Wang Z, Bhavana VH, Tran R, Soewito S, Minussi DC, Moreno D, Kong K, Dogruluk T, Lu H, Gao J, Tokheim C, Zhou DC, Johnson AM, Zeng J, Ip CKM, Ju Z, Wester M, Yu S, Li Y, Vellano CP, Schultz N, Karchin R, Ding L, Lu Y, Cheung LWT, Chen K, Shaw KR, Meric-Bernstam F, Scott KL, Yi S, Sahni N, Liang H, Mills GB. Cancer Cell. 2018 Mar 12;33(3):450-462.e10. doi: 10.1016/j.ccell.2018.01.021. PubMed 29533785.
Backbone
  Vector backbone: pHAGE
  Vector type: Lentiviral
Growth in bacteria
  Bacterial resistance: Ampicillin, 100 μg/mL
  Growth temperature: 37°C
  Growth strain: Stbl3
  Copy number: High Copy
Gene/Insert
  Gene/Insert name: PIK3CA
  Species: H. sapiens (human)
  Mutation: K111delK
  Entrez Gene: PIK3CA (a.k.a. CCM4, CLAPO, CLOVE, CWS5, HMH, MCAP, MCM, MCMTC, PI3K, PI3K-alpha, p110-alpha)
  Cloning method: Gateway Cloning
Terms and licenses: Academic/Nonprofit Terms; Industry Terms: Not Available to Industry
How to cite: pHAGE-PIK3CA-K111delK was a gift from Gordon Mills & Kenneth Scott (Addgene plasmid # 116505 ; http://n2t.net/addgene:116505 ; RRID:Addgene_116505)
