[The description below was written by a language model from this plasmid's Addgene catalogue record and pLannotate feature annotations shown in this document.]
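Description:
pHAGE-PIK3CA-K111delK is an HIV-1-derived lentiviral expression plasmid of about 11.7 kb, built on the pHAGE backbone, that delivers a mutant form of human PIK3CA, the p110-alpha catalytic subunit of class I phosphoinositide 3-kinase. In bacteria it is maintained through a high-copy ColE1/pUC-type origin and selected with ampicillin via the bla gene. The viral portion has a truncated 5' LTR, the Ψ packaging signal with an adjoining gag fragment, the Rev response element for Rev-dependent nuclear export of the genomic RNA, and the cPPT/CTS element. It ends in a ΔU3 self-inactivating 3' LTR, which disables LTR promoter activity after integration. Small remnants of nef, rev, lac regulatory sequences and SV40 elements are also annotated in the backbone.

Between the LTRs, the human EF-1α promoter drives constitutive transcription of the PIK3CA open reading frame, which sits between attB1 and attB2 sites, consistent with its insertion by Gateway recombination. The catalogue records the mutation as K111delK, an in-frame deletion of lysine 111. The feature table does not itself resolve this change. A V5 epitope sequence is annotated downstream of attB2, but the record does not indicate whether it is fused in frame to the kinase. An EMCV IRES then allows translation of puromycin N-acetyltransferase from the same transcript, so transduced mammalian cells can be selected with puromycin, and a WPRE enhances transcript expression. The plasmid's stated purpose is lentiviral expression of this PIK3CA variant, and it comes from a systematic effort to functionally annotate somatic mutations found in cancer.
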