Features (pLannotate 1.2.2; 30 found; start..end, strand, type, name):
    377..634     +  LTR            5' LTR (truncated): truncated 5' long terminal repeat (LTR) from HIV-1
    681..806     +  misc_feature   HIV-1 Ψ: packaging signal of human immunodeficiency virus type 1
    790..1128    +  CDS            HIV-1 gag (fragment): gag protein from human immunodeficiency virus 1; gag
   1303..1536    +  misc_feature   RRE: The Rev response element (RRE) of HIV-1 allows for Rev-dependent mRNA export from the nucleus to the cytoplasm.
   1913..2013    +  CDS            Rev (fragment): human immunodeficiency virus 1 (HIV-1) Rev protein; rev; enhances nuclear export of unspliced and incompletely spliced viral mRNAs
   2058..2175    +  misc_feature   cPPT/CTS: central polypurine tract and central termination sequence of HIV-1
   2223..3401    +  promoter       EF-1α promoter: strong constitutive promoter for human elongation factor EF-1α
   3422..3442    +  protein_bind   attB1: mutant version of attB; core recombination site for the Gateway® BP reaction BP Clonase™
   3448..6648    +  CDS            PIK3CA: PK3CA_HUMAN - Experimental evidence at protein level: Swiss-Prot protein existence level 1. Phosphoinositide-3-kinase (PI3K) phosphorylates phosphatidylinositol (PI) and its phosphorylated derivatives at position 3 of the inositol ring to produce 3-phosphoinositides (PubMed:15135396, PubMed:23936502, PubMed:28676499). Uses ATP and PtdIns(4,5)P2 (phosphatidylinositol 4,5-bisphosphate) to generate phosphatidylinositol 3,4,5-trisphosphate (PIP3) (PubMed:15135396, PubMed:28676499). PIP3 plays a key role by recruiting PH domain- containing proteins to the membrane, including AKT1 and PDPK1, activat
   6653..6677    -  protein_bind   attB2: mutant version of attB; recombination site for the Gateway® BP reaction BP Clonase™
   6685..6703    +  promoter       T3 promoter: promoter for bacteriophage T3 RNA polymerase
   6729..6747    -  promoter       T7 promoter: promoter for bacteriophage T7 RNA polymerase
   6753..6771    -  protein_bind   attB4 (fragment): mutant version of attB; core recombination site for the Gateway® BP reaction BP Clonase™
   6827..6868    +  CDS            V5 tag: epitope tag from simian virus 5
   6994..7456    +  misc_feature   IRES: internal ribosome entry site (IRES) of the encephalomyocarditis virus (EMCV)
   7470..8067    +  CDS            PuroR (fragment): puromycin N-acetyltransferase; pac from Streptomyces; confers resistance to puromycin
   8083..8671    +  misc_feature   WPRE: woodchuck hepatitis virus posttranscriptional regulatory element
   8679..8744    +  CDS            nef (fragment): NEF_HV1Z2 - Experimental evidence at protein level: Swiss-Prot protein existence level 1. Extracellular Nef protein targets CD4(+) T-lymphocytes for apoptosis by interacting with CXCR4 surface receptors. From Human immunodeficiency virus type 1 group M subtype D (isolate Z2/CDC-Z34) (HIV-1).
   8746..8979    +  LTR            3' LTR (ΔU3): self-inactivating 3' long terminal repeat (LTR) from HIV-1
   9184..9288    +  promoter       AmpR promoter: bla
   9289..10149   +  CDS            AmpR: β-lactamase; bla; confers resistance to ampicillin, carbenicillin, and related antibiotics
  10320..10908   +  rep_origin     ori: high-copy-number ColE1/pMB1/pBR322/pUC origin of replication
  11091..11145   +  CDS            lacI (fragment): lac repressor; lacI; The lac repressor binds to the lac operator to inhibit transcription in E. coli. This inhibition can be relieved by adding lactose or isopropyl-β-D-thiogalactopyranoside (IPTG).
  11151..11244   +  rep_origin     SV40 ori (fragment): SV40 origin of replication
  11269..11306   +  CDS            lacI (fragment): lac repressor; lacI; The lac repressor binds to the lac operator to inhibit transcription in E. coli. This inhibition can be relieved by adding lactose or isopropyl-β-D-thiogalactopyranoside (IPTG).
  11319..11340   +  protein_bind   CAP binding site: CAP binding activates transcription in the presence of cAMP. E. coli catabolite activator protein
  11355..11385   +  promoter       lac promoter: promoter for the E. coli lac operon
  11389..11411   +  protein_bind   lac operator (fragment): The lac repressor binds to the lac operator to inhibit transcription in E. coli. This inhibition can be relieved by adding lactose or isopropyl-β-D-thiogalactopyranoside (IPTG). lac repressor encoded by lacI
  11443..11526   +  polyA_signal   SV40 poly(A) signal (fragment): SV40 polyadenylation signal
  11693..329     +  CDS            nef (fragment) (across the origin): NEF_HV1BR - Experimental evidence at protein level: Swiss-Prot protein existence level 1. Extracellular Nef protein targets CD4(+) T-lymphocytes for apoptosis by interacting with CXCR4 surface receptors (PubMed:14990729). From Human immunodeficiency virus type 1 group M subtype B (isolate BRU/LAI) (HIV-1).
>Addgene plasmid #116505 | pHAGE-PIK3CA-K111delK | addgene full sequence | sequence record 243194 | Addgene NGS Result
TGGAAGGGCTAATTCACTCCCAAAGAAGACAAGATATCCTTGATCTGTGGATCTACCACACACAAGGCTA
CTTCCCTGATTAGCAGAACTACACACCAGGGCCAGGGGTCAGATATCCACTGACCTTTGGATGGTGCTAC
AAGCTAGTACCAGTTGAGCCAGATAAGGTAGAAGAGGCCAATAAAGGAGAGAACACCAGCTTGTTACACC
CTGTGAGCCTGCATGGGATGGATGACCCGGAGAGAGAAGTGTTAGAGTGGAGGTTTGACAGCCGCCTAGC
ATTTCATCACGTGGCCCGAGAGCTGCATCCGGAGTACTTCAAGAACTGCTGATATCGAGCTTGCTACAAG
GGACTTTCCGCTGGGGACTTTCCAGGGAGGCGTGGCCTGGGCGGGACTGGGGAGTGGCGAGCCCTCAGAT
CCTGCATATAAGCAGCTGCTTTTTGCCTGTACTGGGTCTCTCTGGTTAGACCAGATCTGAGCCTGGGAGC
TCTCTGGCTAACTAGGGAACCCACTGCTTAAGCCTCAATAAAGCTTGCCTTGAGTGCTTCAAGTAGTGTG
TGCCCGTCTGTTGTGTGACTCTGGTAACTAGAGATCCCTCAGACCCTTTTAGTCAGTGTGGAAAATCTCT
AGCAGTGGCGCCCGAACAGGGACTTGAAAGCGAAAGGGAAACCAGAGGAGCTCTCTCGACGCAGGACTCG
GCTTGCTGAAGCGCGCACGGCAAGAGGCGAGGGGCGGCGACTGGTGAGTACGCCAAAAATTTTGACTAGC
GGAGGCTAGAAGGAGAGAGATGGGTGCGAGAGCGTCAGTATTAAGCGGGGGAGAATTAGATCGCGATGGG
AAAAAATTCGGTTAAGGCCAGGGGGAAAGAAAAAATATAAATTAAAACATATAGTATGGGCAAGCAGGGA
GCTAGAACGATTCGCAGTTAATCCTGGCCTGTTAGAAACATCAGAAGGCTGTAGACAAATACTGGGACAG
CTACAACCATCCCTTCAGACAGGATCAGAAGAACTTAGATCATTATATAATACAGTAGCAACCCTCTATT
GTGTGCATCAAAGGATAGAGATAAAAGACACCAAGGAAGCTTTAGACAAGATAGAGGAAGAGCAAAACAA
AAGTAAGACCACCGCACAGCAAGCGGCCGGCCGCTGATCTTCAGACCTGGAGGAGGAGATATGAGGGACA
ATTGGAGAAGTGAATTATATAAATATAAAGTAGTAAAAATTGAACCATTAGGAGTAGCACCCACCAAGGC
AAAGAGAAGAGTGGTGCAGAGAGAAAAAAGAGCAGTGGGAATAGGAGCTTTGTTCCTTGGGTTCTTGGGA
GCAGCAGGAAGCACTATGGGCGCAGCGTCAATGACGCTGACGGTACAGGCCAGACAATTATTGTCTGGTA
TAGTGCAGCAGCAGAACAATTTGCTGAGGGCTATTGAGGCGCAACAGCATCTGTTGCAACTCACAGTCTG
GGGCATCAAGCAGCTCCAGGCAAGAATCCTGGCTGTGGAAAGATACCTAAAGGATCAACAGCTCCTGGGG
ATTTGGGGTTGCTCTGGAAAACTCATTTGCACCACTGCTGTGCCTTGGAATGCTAGTTGGAGTAATAAAT
CTCTGGAACAGATTTGGAATCACACGACCTGGATGGAGTGGGACAGAGAAATTAACAATTACACAAGCTT
AATACACTCCTTAATTGAAGAATCGCAAAACCAGCAAGAAAAGAATGAACAAGAATTATTGGAATTAGAT
AAATGGGCAAGTTTGTGGAATTGGTTTAACATAACAAATTGGCTGTGGTATATAAAATTATTCATAATGA
TAGTAGGAGGCTTGGTAGGTTTAAGAATAGTTTTTGCTGTACTTTCTATAGTGAATAGAGTTAGGCAGGG
ATATTCACCATTATCGTTTCAGACCCACCTCCCAACCCCGAGGGGACCCGACAGGCCCGAAGGAATAGAA
GAAGAAGGTGGAGAGAGAGACAGAGACAGATCCATTCGATTAGTGAACGGATCTCGACGGTATCGCCGAA
TTCACAAATGGCAGTATTCATCCACAATTTTAAAAGAAAAGGGGGGATTGGGGGGTACAGTGCAGGGGAA
AGAATAGTAGACATAATAGCAACAGACATACAAACTAAAGAATTACAAAAACAAATTACAAAAATTCAAA
ATTTTCGGGTTTATTACAGGGACAGCAGAGATCCAGTTTGGACTAGTCGTGAGGCTCCGGTGCCCGTCAG
TGGGCAGAGCGCACATCGCCCACAGTCCCCGAGAAGTTGGGGGGAGGGGTCGGCAATTGAACCGGTGCCT
AGAGAAGGTGGCGCGGGGTAAACTGGGAAAGTGATGTCGTGTACTGGCTCCGCCTTTTTCCCGAGGGTGG
GGGAGAACCGTATATAAGTGCAGTAGTCGCCGTGAACGTTCTTTTTCGCAACGGGTTTGCCGCCAGAACA
CAGGTAAGTGCCGTGTGTGGTTCCCGCGGGCCTGGCCTCTTTACGGGTTATGGCCCTTGCGTGCCTTGAA
TTACTTCCACCTGGCTGCAGTACGTGATTCTTGATCCCGAGCTTCGGGTTGGAAGTGGGTGGGAGAGTTC
GAGGCCTTGCGCTTAAGGAGCCCCTTCGCCTCGTGCTTGAGTTGAGGCCTGGCCTGGGCGCTGGGGCCGC
CGCGTGCGAATCTGGTGGCACCTTCGCGCCTGTCTCGCTGCTTTCGATAAGTCTCTAGCCATTTAAAATT
TTTGATGACCTGCTGCGACGCTTTTTTTCTGGCAAGATAGTCTTGTAAATGCGGGCCAAGATCTGCACAC
TGGTATTTCGGTTTTTGGGGCCGCGGGCGGCGACGGGGCCCGTGCGTCCCAGCGCACATGTTCGGCGAGG
CGGGGCCTGCGAGCGCGGCCACCGAGAATCGGACGGGGGTAGTCTCAAGCTGGCCGGCCTGCTCTGGTGC
CTGGCCTCGCGCCGCCGTGTATCGCCCCGCCCTGGGCGGCAAGGCTGGCCCGGTCGGCACCAGTTGCGTG
AGCGGAAAGATGGCCGCTTCCCGGCCCTGCTGCAGGGAGCTCAAAATGGAGGACGCGGCGCTCGGGAGAG
CGGGCGGGTGAGTCACCCACACAAAGGAAAAGGGCCTTTCCGTCCTCAGCCGTCGCTTCATGTGACTCCA
CGGAGTACCGGGCGCCGTCCAGGCACCTCGATTAGTTCTCGAGCTTTTGGAGTACGTCGTCTTTAGGTTG
GGGGGAGGGGTTTTATGCGATGGAGTTTCCCCACACTGAGTGGGTGGAGACTGAAGTTAGGCCAGCTTGG
CACTTGATGTAATTCTCCTTGGAATTTGCCCTTTTTGAGTTTGGATCTTGGTTCATTCTCAAGCCTCAGA
CAGTGGTTCAAAGTTTTTTTCTTCCATTTCAGGTGTCGTGAAGCGGCCCTGCAGATATCAACAAGTTTGT
ACAAAAAAGCAGGCACCATGCCTCCAAGACCATCATCAGGTGAACTGTGGGGCATCCACTTGATGCCCCC
AAGAATCCTAGTAGAATGTTTACTACCAAATGGAATGATAGTGACTTTAGAATGCCTCCGTGAGGCTACA
TTAATAACCATAAAGCATGAACTATTTAAAGAAGCAAGAAAATACCCCCTCCATCAACTTCTTCAAGATG
AATCTTCTTACATTTTCGTAAGTGTTACTCAAGAAGCAGAAAGGGAAGAATTTTTTGATGAAACAAGACG
ACTTTGTGACCTTCGGCTTTTTCAACCCTTTTTAAAAGTAATTGAACCAGTAGGCAACCGTGAAGAAATC
CTCAATCGAGAAATTGGTTTTGCTATCGGCATGCCAGTGTGTGAATTTGATATGGTTAAAGATCCAGAAG
TACAGGACTTCCGAAGAAATATTCTGAACGTTTGTAAAGAAGCTGTGGATCTTAGGGACCTCAATTCACC
TCATAGTAGAGCAATGTATGTCTATCCTCCAAATGTAGAATCTTCACCAGAATTGCCAAAGCACATATAT
AATAAATTAGATAAAGGGCAAATAATAGTGGTGATCTGGGTAATAGTTTCTCCAAATAATGACAAGCAGA
AGTATACTCTGAAAATCAACCATGACTGTGTACCAGAACAAGTAATTGCTGAAGCAATCAGGAAAAAAAC
TCGAAGTATGTTGCTATCCTCTGAACAACTAAAACTCTGTGTTTTAGAATATCAGGGCAAGTATATTTTA
AAAGTGTGTGGATGTGATGAATACTTCCTAGAAAAATATCCTCTGAGTCAGTATAAGTATATAAGAAGCT
GTATAATGCTTGGGAGGATGCCCAATTTGATGTTGATGGCTAAAGAAAGCCTTTATTCTCAACTGCCAAT
GGACTGTTTTACAATGCCATCTTATTCCAGACGCATTTCCACAGCTACACCATATATGAATGGAGAAACA
TCTACAAAATCCCTTTGGGTTATAAATAGTGCACTCAGAATAAAAATTCTTTGTGCAACCTACGTGAATG
TAAATATTCGAGACATTGATAAGATCTATGTTCGAACAGGTATCTACCATGGAGGAGAACCCTTATGTGA
CAATGTGAACACTCAAAGAGTACCTTGTTCCAATCCCAGGTGGAATGAATGGCTGAATTATGATATATAC
ATTCCTGATCTTCCTCGTGCTGCTCGACTTTGCCTTTCCATTTGCTCTGTTAAAGGCCGAAAGGGTGCTA
AAGAGGAACACTGTCCATTGGCATGGGGAAATATAAACTTGTTTGATTACACAGACACTCTAGTATCTGG
AAAAATGGCTTTGAATCTTTGGCCAGTACCTCATGGATTAGAAGATTTGCTGAACCCTATTGGTGTTACT
GGATCAAATCCAAATAAAGAAACTCCATGCTTAGAGTTGGAGTTTGACTGGTTCAGCAGTGTGGTAAAGT
TCCCAGATATGTCAGTGATTGAAGAGCATGCCAATTGGTCTGTATCCCGAGAAGCAGGATTTAGCTATTC
CCACGCAGGACTGAGTAACAGACTAGCTAGAGACAATGAATTAAGGGAAAATGACAAAGAACAGCTCAAA
GCAATTTCTACACGAGATCCTCTCTCTGAAATCACTGAGCAGGAGAAAGATTTTCTATGGAGTCACAGAC
ACTATTGTGTAACTATCCCCGAAATTCTACCCAAATTGCTTCTGTCTGTTAAATGGAATTCTAGAGATGA
AGTAGCCCAGATGTATTGCTTGGTAAAAGATTGGCCTCCAATCAAACCTGAACAGGCTATGGAACTTCTG
GACTGTAATTACCCAGATCCTATGGTTCGAGGTTTTGCTGTTCGGTGCTTGGAAAAATATTTAACAGATG
ACAAACTTTCTCAGTATTTAATTCAGCTAGTACAGGTCCTAAAATATGAACAATATTTGGATAACTTGCT
TGTGAGATTTTTACTGAAGAAAGCATTGACTAATCAAAGGATTGGGCACTTTTTCTTTTGGCATTTAAAA
TCTGAGATGCACAATAAAACAGTTAGCCAGAGGTTTGGCCTGCTTTTGGAGTCCTATTGTCGTGCATGTG
GGATGTATTTGAAGCACCTGAATAGGCAAGTCGAGGCAATGGAAAAGCTCATTAACTTAACTGACATTCT
CAAACAGGAGAAGAAGGATGAAACACAAAAGGTACAGATGAAGTTTTTAGTTGAGCAAATGAGGCGACCA
GATTTCATGGATGCTCTACAGGGCTTTCTGTCTCCTCTAAACCCTGCTCATCAACTAGGAAACCTCAGGC
TTGAAGAGTGTCGAATTATGTCCTCTGCAAAAAGGCCACTGTGGTTGAATTGGGAGAACCCAGACATCAT
GTCAGAGTTACTGTTTCAGAACAATGAGATCATCTTTAAAAATGGGGATGATTTACGGCAAGATATGCTA
ACACTTCAAATTATTCGTATTATGGAAAATATCTGGCAAAATCAAGGTCTTGATCTTCGAATGTTACCTT
ATGGTTGTCTGTCAATCGGTGACTGTGTGGGACTTATTGAGGTGGTGCGAAATTCTCACACTATTATGCA
AATTCAGTGCAAAGGCGGCTTGAAAGGTGCACTGCAGTTCAACAGCCACACACTACATCAGTGGCTCAAA
GACAAGAACAAAGGAGAAATATATGATGCAGCCATTGACCTGTTTACACGTTCATGTGCTGGATACTGTG
TAGCTACCTTCATTTTGGGAATTGGAGATCGTCACAATAGTAACATCATGGTGAAAGACGATGGACAACT
GTTTCATATAGATTTTGGACACTTTTTGGATCACAAGAAGAAAAAATTTGGTTATAAACGAGAACGTGTG
CCATTTGTTTTGACACAGGATTTCTTAATAGTGATTAGTAAAGGAGCCCAAGAATGCACAAAGACAAGAG
AATTTGAGAGGTTTCAGGAGATGTGTTACAAGGCTTATCTAGCTATTCGACAGCATGCCAATCTCTTCAT
AAATCTTTTCTCAATGATGCTTGGCTCTGGAATGCCAGAACTACAATCTTTTGATGACATTGCATACATT
CGAAAGACCCTAGCCTTAGATAAAACTGAGCAAGAGGCTTTGGAGTATTTCATGAAACAAATGAATGATG
CACATCATGGTGGCTGGACAACAAAAATGGATTGGATCTTCCACACAATTAAACAGCATGCATTGAACTA
GAACCCAGCTTTCTTGTACAAAGTGGTGATATCCAATTAACCCTCACTAAAGGTTTAAGTGAGTTATAGA
AGTAGTACCCTATAGTGAGTCGTATTACCACCCAACTTTTCTATACAAAGTGGTTGATATCCAGCACAGT
GGCGGCCGCTCGAGTCTAGAGGGCCCGCGGTTCGAAGGTAAGCCTATCCCTAACCCTCTCCTCGGTCTCG
ATTCTACGCGTACCGGTTAGTAATGAGATCCCTCCCCCCCCCCTAACGTTACTGGCCGAAGCCGCTTGGA
ATAAGGCCGGTGTGCGTTTGTCTATATGTTATTTTCCACCATATTGCCGTCTTTTGGCAATGTGAGGGCC
CGGAAACCTGGCCCTGTCTTCTTGACGAGCATTCCTAGGGGTCTTTCCCCTCTCGCCAAAGGAATGCAAG
GTCTGTTGAATGTCGTGAAGGAAGCAGTTCCTCTGGAAGCTTCTTGAAGACAAACAACGTCTGTAGCGAC
CCTTTGCAGGCAGCGGAACCCCCCACCTGGCGACAGGTGCCTCTGCGGCCAAAAGCCACGTGTATAAGAT
ACACCTGCAAAGGCGGCACAACCCCAGTGCCACGTTGTGAGTTGGATAGTTGTGGAAAGAGTCAAATGGC
TCTCCTCAAGCGTATTCAACAAGGGGCTGAAGGATGCCCAGAAGGTACCCCATTGTATGGGATCTGATCT
GGGGCCTCGGTGCACATGCTTTACATGTGTTTAGTCGAGGTTAAAAAAACGTCTAGGCCCCCCGAACCAC
GGGGACGTGGTTTTCCTTTGAAAAACACGATGATAATATGGCCACACATATGACCGAGTACAAGCCCACG
GTGCGCCTCGCCACCCGCGACGACGTCCCCAGGGCCGTACGCACCCTCGCCGCCGCGTTCGCCGACTACC
CCGCCACGCGCCACACCGTCGATCCGGACCGCCACATCGAGCGGGTCACCGAGCTGCAAGAACTCTTCCT
CACGCGCGTCGGGCTCGACATCGGCAAGGTGTGGGTCGCGGACGACGGCGCCGCGGTGGCGGTCTGGACC
ACGCCGGAGAGCGTCGAAGCGGGGGCGGTGTTCGCCGAGATCGGCCCGCGCATGGCCGAGTTGAGCGGTT
CCCGGCTGGCCGCGCAGCAACAGATGGAAGGCCTCCTGGCGCCGCACCGGCCCAAGGAGCCCGCGTGGTT
CCTGGCCACCGTCGGCGTCTCGCCCGACCACCAGGGCAAGGGTCTGGGCAGCGCCGTCGTGCTCCCCGGA
GTGGAGGCGGCCGAGCGCGCCGGGGTGCCCGCCTTCCTGGAGACCTCCGCGCCCCGCAACCTCCCCTTCT
ACGAGCGGCTCGGCTTCACCGTCACCGCCGACGTCGAGGTGCCCGAAGGACCGCGCACCTGGTGCATGAC
CCGCAAGCCCGGTGCCTAAATCGATAGATCCTAATCAACCTCTGGATTACAAAATTTGTGAAAGATTGAC
TGGTATTCTTAACTATGTTGCTCCTTTTACGCTATGTGGATACGCTGCTTTAATGCCTTTGTATCATGCT
ATTGCTTCCCGTATGGCTTTCATTTTCTCCTCCTTGTATAAATCCTGGTTGCTGTCTCTTTATGAGGAGT
TGTGGCCCGTTGTCAGGCAACGTGGCGTGGTGTGCACTGTGTTTGCTGACGCAACCCCCACTGGTTGGGG
CATTGCCACCACCTGTCAGCTCCTTTCCGGGACTTTCGCTTTCCCCCTCCCTATTGCCACGGCGGAACTC
ATCGCCGCCTGCCTTGCCCGCTGCTGGACAGGGGCTCGGCTGTTGGGCACTGACAATTCCGTGGTGTTGT
CGGGGAAATCATCGTCCTTTCCTTGGCTGCTCGCCTGTGTTGCCACCTGGATTCTGCGCGGGACGTCCTT
CTGCTACGTCCCTTCGGCCCTCAATCCAGCGGACCTTCCTTCCCGCGGCCTGCTGCCGGCTCTGCGGCCT
CTTCCGCGTCTTCGCCTTCGCCCTCAGACGAGTCGGATCTCCCTTTGGGCCGCCTCCCCGCCTGAGATCC
TTTAAGACCAATGACTTACAAGGCAGCTGTAGATCTTAGCCACTTTTTAAAAGAAAAGGGGGGACTGGAA
GGGCTAATTCACTCCCAACGAAGACAAGATCTGCTTTTTGCTTGTACTGGGTCTCTCTGGTTAGACCAGA
TCTGAGCCTGGGAGCTCTCTGGCTAACTAGGGAACCCACTGCTTAAGCCTCAATAAAGCTTGCCTTGAGT
GCTTCAAGTAGTGTGTGCCCGTCTGTTGTGTGACTCTGGTAACTAGAGATCCCTCAGACCCTTTTAGTCA
GTGTGGAAAATCTCTAGCAGTAGTAGTTCATGTCATCTTATTATTCAGTATTTATAACTTGCAAAGAAAT
GAATATCAGAGAGTGAGAGGCCCGGGTTAATTAAGGAAAGGGCTAGATCATTCTTGAAGACGAAAGGGCC
TCGTGATACGCCTATTTTTATAGGTTAATGTCATGATAATAATGGTTTCTTAGACGTCAGGTGGCACTTT
TCGGGGAAATGTGCGCGGAACCCCTATTTGTTTATTTTTCTAAATACATTCAAATATGTATCCGCTCATG
AGACAATAACCCTGATAAATGCTTCAATAATATTGAAAAAGGAAGAGTATGAGTATTCAACATTTCCGTG
TCGCCCTTATTCCCTTTTTTGCGGCATTTTGCCTTCCTGTTTTTGCTCACCCAGAAACGCTGGTGAAAGT
AAAAGATGCTGAAGATCAGTTGGGTGCACGAGTGGGTTACATCGAACTGGATCTCAACAGCGGTAAGATC
CTTGAGAGTTTTCGCCCCGAAGAACGTTTTCCAATGATGAGCACTTTTAAAGTTCTGCTATGTGGCGCGG
TATTATCCCGTGTTGACGCCGGGCAAGAGCAACTCGGTCGCCGCATACACTATTCTCAGAATGACTTGGT
TGAGTACTCACCAGTCACAGAAAAGCATCTTACGGATGGCATGACAGTAAGAGAATTATGCAGTGCTGCC
ATAACCATGAGTGATAACACTGCGGCCAACTTACTTCTGACAACGATCGGAGGACCGAAGGAGCTAACCG
CTTTTTTGCACAACATGGGGGATCATGTAACTCGCCTTGATCGTTGGGAACCGGAGCTGAATGAAGCCAT
ACCAAACGACGAGCGTGACACCACGATGCCTGTAGCAATGGCAACAACGTTGCGCAAACTATTAACTGGC
GAACTACTTACTCTAGCTTCCCGGCAACAATTAATAGACTGGATGGAGGCGGATAAAGTTGCAGGACCAC
TTCTGCGCTCGGCCCTTCCGGCTGGCTGGTTTATTGCTGATAAATCTGGAGCCGGTGAGCGTGGGTCTCG
CGGTATCATTGCAGCACTGGGGCCAGATGGTAAGCCCTCCCGTATCGTAGTTATCTACACGACGGGGAGT
CAGGCAACTATGGATGAACGAAATAGACAGATCGCTGAGATAGGTGCCTCACTGATTAAGCATTGGTAAC
TGTCAGACCAAGTTTACTCATATATACTTTAGATTGATTTAAAACTTCATTTTTAATTTAAAAGGATCTA
GGTGAAGATCCTTTTTGATAATCTCATGACCAAAATCCCTTAACGTGAGTTTTCGTTCCACTGAGCGTCA
GACCCCGTAGAAAAGATCAAAGGATCTTCTTGAGATCCTTTTTTTCTGCGCGTAATCTGCTGCTTGCAAA
CAAAAAAACCACCGCTACCAGCGGTGGTTTGTTTGCCGGATCAAGAGCTACCAACTCTTTTTCCGAAGGT
AACTGGCTTCAGCAGAGCGCAGATACCAAATACTGTTCTTCTAGTGTAGCCGTAGTTAGGCCACCACTTC
AAGAACTCTGTAGCACCGCCTACATACCTCGCTCTGCTAATCCTGTTACCAGTGGCTGCTGCCAGTGGCG
ATAAGTCGTGTCTTACCGGGTTGGACTCAAGACGATAGTTACCGGATAAGGCGCAGCGGTCGGGCTGAAC
GGGGGGTTCGTGCACACAGCCCAGCTTGGAGCGAACGACCTACACCGAACTGAGATACCTACAGCGTGAG
CTATGAGAAAGCGCCACGCTTCCCGAAGGGAGAAAGGCGGACAGGTATCCGGTAAGCGGCAGGGTCGGAA
CAGGAGAGCGCACGAGGGAGCTTCCAGGGGGAAACGCCTGGTATCTTTATAGTCCTGTCGGGTTTCGCCA
CCTCTGACTTGAGCGTCGATTTTTGTGATGCTCGTCAGGGGGGCGGAGCCTATGGAAAAACGCCAGCAAC
GCGGCCTTTTTACGGTTCCTGGCCTTTTGCTGGCCTTTTGCTCACATGTTCTTTCCTGCGTTATCCCCTG
ATTCTGTGGATAACCGTATTACCGCCTTTGAGTGAGCTGATACCGCTCGCCGCAGCCGAACGACCGAGCG
CAGCGAGTCAGTGAGCGAGGAAGCGGAAGAGCGCCCAATACGCAAACCGCCTCTCCCCGCGCGTTGGCCG
ATTCATTAATGCAGCAAGCTCATGGCTGACTAATTTTTTTTATTTATGCAGAGGCCGAGGCCGCCTCGGC
CTCTGAGCTATTCCAGAAGTAGTGAGGAGGCTTTTTTGGAGGCCTAGGCTTTTGCAAAAAGCTCCCCGTG
GCACGACAGGTTTCCCGACTGGAAAGCGGGCAGTGAGCGCAACGCAATTAATGTGAGTTAGCTCACTCAT
TAGGCACCCCAGGCTTTACACTTTATGCTTCCGGCTCGTATGTTGTGTGGAATTGTGAGCGGATAACAAT
TTCACACAGGAAACAGCTATGACATGATTACGAATTTCACAAATAAAGCATTTTTTTCACTGCATTCTAG
TTGTGGTTTGTCCAAACTCATCAATGTATCTTATCATGTCTGGATCAACTGGATAACTCAAGCTAACCAA
AATCATCCCAAACTTCCCACCCCATACCCTATTACCACTGCCAATTACCTGTGGTTTCATTTACTCTAAA
CCTGTGATTCCTCTGAATTATTTTCATTTTAAAGAAATTGTATTTGTTAAATATGTACTACAAACTTAGT
AGT
